Addgene plasmid #118993: pFGL1252_TetGFP(Hyg)
Purpose: TetOFF controlled GFP-tagging vector with Hygromycin selection
Depositing lab: Naweed Naqvi. Publication: Cellular Dynamics and Genomic Identity of Centromeres in Cereal Blast Fungus. Yadav V, Yang F, Reza MH, Liu S, Valent B, Sanyal K, Naqvi NI. MBio. 2019 Jul 30;10(4). pii: mBio.01581-19. doi: 10.1128/mBio.01581-19. PubMed 31363034.
Backbone
  Vector backbone: pFGL125_TetOFF(Hyg)
  Backbone manufacturer: Naweed Lab
  Backbone size w/o insert (bp): 10687
  Total vector size (bp): 11398
  Modifications to backbone: Tet OFF cassette fused with eGFP (no stop codon)
  Vector type: Fungal expression (in Magnaporthe oryzae)
  Selectable markers: Hygromycin
Growth in bacteria
  Bacterial resistance: Kanamycin, 50 μg/mL
  Growth temperature: 37°C
  Growth strain: DH5alpha
  Copy number: Unknown
Gene/Insert
  Gene/Insert name: eGFP
  Species: Synthetic
  Insert size (bp): 723
  Promoter: Ustilago maydis Mfa1 basal promoter with six tetO binding sites
  Cloning method: Restriction Enzyme; 5′ cloning site Nde I (destroyed during cloning); 3′ cloning site Kpn I (not destroyed)
  Sequencing primers: 5′ GGTCATATGGTGAGCAAGGGCGAGGAG; 3′ TAGGGTACCCTTGTACAGCTCGTCCATGCC
Terms and licenses: Academic/Nonprofit Terms; Industry Terms: Not Available to Industry
How to cite: pFGL1252_TetGFP(Hyg) was a gift from Naweed Naqvi (Addgene plasmid # 118993 ; http://n2t.net/addgene:118993 ; RRID:Addgene_118993)
