[The description below was written by a language model from this plasmid's Addgene catalogue record and pLannotate feature annotations shown in this document.]
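Description:
pFGL1252_TetGFP(Hyg) is a fungal expression and tagging vector of about 11.4 kb for Magnaporthe oryzae, built on the pFGL125_TetOFF(Hyg) backbone. The feature table shows the architecture of a binary T-DNA plasmid. Nopaline-type left and right border repeats flank the payload. Outside them lie the pVS1 oriV with its RepA and StaA genes, which support replication and stable maintenance in Agrobacterium. A ColE1/pBR322-type origin with a bom site serves for propagation in E. coli, and a kanamycin resistance gene provides bacterial selection. This layout is consistent with Agrobacterium-mediated delivery into the fungus, although the record does not name the transformation route.

Within the borders, the annotated parts form a TetOFF system. A TetR coding sequence is followed by a short region annotated as a lambda cI fragment, presumably part of a tetracycline-controlled transactivator fusion, and then a NOS terminator. The promoter driving this regulator is not annotated. A hygromycin B phosphotransferase gene under the Aspergillus nidulans trpC promoter and terminator gives selection of fungal transformants. The regulated unit is described in the catalogue as a Ustilago maydis Mfa1 basal promoter carrying six tetO sites, although only some operator copies are picked up in the annotation. It drives EGFP that was cloned without a stop codon and is followed by a retained KpnI site and pUC-type polylinker remnants. A gene of interest can therefore be joined in frame downstream of EGFP to produce an N-terminally GFP-tagged protein. In a TetOFF arrangement, expression of that protein is switched off by adding tetracycline or doxycycline. The associated work concerns centromere dynamics in the blast fungus, which suggests use for conditional expression and localisation of fungal proteins.
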