Features (pLannotate 1.2.2; 23 found; start..end, strand, type, name):
     12..632     +  CDS            tetR: TETR2_ECOLX - Experimental evidence at protein level: Swiss-Prot protein existence level 1. TetR is the repressor of the tetracycline resistance element; its N-terminal region forms a helix-turn-helix structure and binds DNA. Binding of tetracycline to TetR reduces the repressor affinity for the tetracycline resistance gene (tetA) promoter operator sites. From Escherichia coli.
    660..785     +  CDS            cI (fragment): RPC1_LAMBD - Experimental evidence at protein level: Swiss-Prot protein existence level 1. Acts as a transcriptional repressor that allows virus to establish and maintain latency. Prevents both the viral DNA replication and the exit programs. Clamps the two operator OL (operator left made of OL1, OL2 and OL3 sites) and OR (operator right made of OR1, OR2 and OR3 sites) together by binding to them and arranging the intervening DNA in a loop. This step allows repression of lytic pR and pL promoters by binding to OL1, OL2, OR1 and OR2 simultaneously. The binding of cI on OR2 additionally activate
    893..1145    +  terminator     NOS terminator: nopaline synthase terminator and poly(A) signal
   1188..1758    -  terminator     trpC terminator: trpC; transcription terminator from the Aspergillus nidulans trpC gene
   1795..2820    -  CDS            HygR: hygromycin B phosphotransferase confers resistance to hygromycin
   2825..3177    -  promoter       trpC promoter: promoter for Aspergillus nidulans trpC
   3485..3503    +  protein_bind   tet operator: bacterial operator O1 for the tetR and tetA genes tetracycline repressor TetR
   3567..3594    -  promoter       tetR/tetA promoters (fragment): tetR; overlapping promoters for bacterial tetR and tetA
   3691..3709    +  protein_bind   tet operator: bacterial operator O1 for the tetR and tetA genes tetracycline repressor TetR
   3854..4570    +  CDS            EGFP: EGFP is a basic (constitutively fluorescent) green fluorescent protein published in 1996, derived from Aequorea victoria. It is reported to be a rapidly-maturing weak dimer with moderate acid sensitivity.
   4592..4621    +  misc_feature   MCS (fragment): pUC18/19 multiple cloning site
   4624..4778    +  CDS            lacZα (fragment): LacZα fragment of β-galactosidase; lacZ fragment
   4844..4868    +  misc_feature   RB T-DNA repeat: right border repeat from nopaline C58 T-DNA
   5208..5609    +  CDS            Y4CG_SINFN (fragment): Protein inferred from homology: Swiss-Prot protein existence level 3. From Sinorhizobium fredii (strain NBRC 101917 / NGR234).
   6169..6798    +  CDS            pVS1 StaA: stability protein from the Pseudomonas plasmid pVS1 (Heeb et al., 2000)
   7227..8300    +  CDS            pVS1 RepA: replication protein from the Pseudomonas plasmid pVS1 (Heeb et al., 2000)
   8366..8560    +  rep_origin     pVS1 oriV: origin of replication for the Pseudomonas plasmid pVS1 (Heeb et al., 2000)
   8763..8802    +  CDS            rop (fragment): Rop protein, which maintains plasmids at low copy number; rop
   8904..9044    +  misc_feature   bom: basis of mobility region from pBR322
   9230..9818    -  rep_origin     ori: high-copy-number ColE1/pMB1/pBR322/pUC origin of replication
   9905..10699   -  CDS            KanR: aminoglycoside phosphotransferase; aphA-3; confers resistance to kanamycin
  11124..11148   +  misc_feature   LB T-DNA repeat: left border repeat from nopaline C58 T-DNA
  11226..11400   -  polyA_signal   CaMV poly(A) signal: cauliflower mosaic virus polyadenylation signal
>Addgene plasmid #118993 | pFGL1252_TetGFP(Hyg) | addgene full sequence | sequence record 232234 | Addgene NGS Result
CTCGAGAATTCATGGCCCGCCTGGATAAGTCAAAGGTCATCAACTCTGCCTTGGAGCTGCTGAACGAGGT
CGGCATCGAGGGTCTCACAACGAGGAAGCTGGCCCAGAAGCTGGGTGTCGAGCAGCCAACCCTCTACTGG
CACGTCAAGAACAAGCGCGCCCTCCTGGACGCCCTCGCCATCGAGATGCTGGACCGCCACCACACCCACT
TCTGCCCCCTGGAGGGCGAGAGCTGGCAGGACTTCCTGCGCAACAACGCCAAGAGCTTCAGGTGCGCCCT
CCTGAGCCACAGGGACGGCGCCAAGGTCCACCTCGGCACCCGCCCCACCGAGAAGCAGTACGAGACCCTG
GAGAACCAGCTCGCCTTCCTGTGCCAGCAGGGCTTCAGCCTGGAGAACGCCCTCTACGCCCTGAGCGCCG
TCGGTCACTTCACCCTGGGTTGCGTCCTGGAGGACCAGGAGCACCAGGTCGCCAAGGAAGAGCGCGAGAC
CCCGACCACCGACAGCATGCCCCCGCTCCTGCGCCAGGCCATCGAGCTGTTCGACCACCAGGGTGCCGAG
CCCGCCTTCCTGTTCGGCCTTGAGCTTATCATCTGCGGCCTGGAGAAGCAGCTGAAGTGCGAGAGCGGCT
CGCCCAAGAAGAAGCGCAAGGTCGAGGGCAGCGTCAGCATGCAGCCAAGCCTCAGGAGCGAGTACGAGTA
CCCGGTCTTCAGCCACGTCCAGGCCGGCATGTTCAGCCCCGAGCTGCGCACCTTCACCAAGGGTGACGCC
GAGCGCTGGGTCAGCGGCTCGCCGGCCGACGCCCTGGATGATTTCGACCTGGATATGCTCCCTGCCGACG
CCCTGGACGACTTCGACCTGGATATGCTGTGAGGCGCGGCCGGCCGCCCGGCGATCGTTCAAACATTTGG
CAATAAAGTTTCTTAAGATTGAATCCTGTTGCCGGTCTTGCGATGATTATCATATAATTTCTGTTGAATT
ACGTTAAGCATGTAATAATTAACATGTAATGCATGACGTTATTTATGAGATGGGTTTTTATGATTAGAGT
CCCGCAATTATACATTTAATACGCGATAGAAAACAAAATATAGCGCGCAAACTAGGATAAATTATCGCGC
GCGGTGTCATCTATGTTACTAGATCCGATGATAAGCTGTCAAACATGAGAATTGCGGCCGCGTCGACAAG
AAGGATTACCTCTAAACAAGTGTACCTGTGCATTCTGGGTAAACGACTCATAGGAGAGTTGTAAAAAAGT
TTCGGCCGGCGTATTGGGTGTTACGGAGCATTCACTAGGCAACCATGCATGGTTACTATTGTATACCCAT
CTTAGTAGGAATGATTTTCGAGGTTTATACCTACGATGAATGTGTGTCCTGTAGGCTTGAGAGTTCAAGG
AAGAAACAGTGCAATTATCTTTGCGAACCCAGGGGCTGGTGACGGAATTTTCATAGTCAAGCTATCAGAG
TAAAGAAGAGGAGCATGTCAAAGTACAATTAGAGACAAATATATAGTCGCGTGGAGCCAAGAGCGGATTC
CTCAGTCTCGTAGGTCTCTTGACGACCGTTGATCTGCTTGATCTCGTCTCCCGAAAATGAAAATAGACTC
TGCTAAGCTATTCTTCTGCTTCGCCGGAGCCTGAAGGGCGTACTAGGGTTGCGAGGTCCAATGCATTAAT
GCATTGCAGATGAGCTGTATCTGGAAGAGGTAAACCCGAAACGCATTTTATTCTTGTTGACATGGAGCTA
TTAAATCACTAGAATTACTCGACTGGTTCCGGTCGGCATCTACTCTATTTCTTTGCCCTCGGACGAGTGC
TGGGGCGTCGGTTTCCACTATCGGCGAGTACTTCTACACAGCCATCGGTCCAGACGGCCGCGCTTCTGCG
GGCGATTTGTGTACGCCCGACAGTCCCGGCTCCGGATCGGACGATTGCGTCGCATCGACCCTGCGCCCAA
GCTGCATCATCGAAATTGCCGTCAACCAAGCTCTGATAGAGTTGGTCAAGACCAATGCGGAGCATATACG
CCCGGAGTCGTGGCGATCCTGCAAGCTCCGGATGCCTCCGCTCGAAGTAGCGCGTCTGCTGCTCCATACA
AGCCAACCACGGCCTCCAGAAGAAGATGTTGGCGACCTCGTATTGGGAATCCCCGAACATCGCCTCGCTC
CAGTCAATGACCGCTGTTATGCGGCCATTGTCCGTCAGGACATTGTTGGAGCCGAAATCCGCGTGCACGA
GGTGCCGGACTTCGGGGCAGTCCTCGGCCCAAAGCATCAGCTCATCGAGAGCCTGCGCGACGGACGCACT
GACGGTGTCGTCCATCACAGTTTGCCAGTGATACACATGGGGATCAGCAATCGCGCATATGAAATCACGC
CATGTAGTGTATTGACCGATTCCTTGCGGTCCGAATGGGCCGAACCCGCTCGTCTGGCTAAGATCGGCCG
CAGCGATCGCATCCATAGCCTCCGCGACCGGTTGTAGAACAGCGGGCAGTTCGGTTTCAGGCAGGTCTTG
CAACGTGACACCCTGTGAACGGCGGGAGATGCAATAGGTCAGGCTCTCGCTAAACTCCCCAATGTCAAGC
ACTTCCGGAATCGGGAGCGCGGCCGATGCAAAGTGCCGATAAACATAACGATCTTTGTAGAAACCATCGG
CGCAGCTATTTACCCGCAGGACATATCCACGCCCTCCTACATCGAAGCTGAAAGCACGAGATTCTTCGCC
CTCCGAGAGCTGCATCAGGTCGGAGACGCTGTCGAACTTTTCGATCAGAAACTTCTCGACAGACGTCGCG
GTGAGTTCAGGCTTTTTCATTTGGATGCTTGGGTAGAATAGGTAAGTCAGATTGAATCTGAAATAAAGGG
AGGAAGGGCGAACTTAAGAAGGTATGACCGGGTCGTCCACTTACCTTGCTTGACAAACGCACCAAGTTAT
CGTGCACCAAGCAGCAGATGATAATAATGTCCTCGTTCCTGTCTGCTAATAAGAGTCACACTTCGAGCGC
CGCCGCTACTGCTACAAGTGGGGCTGATCTGACCAGTTGCCTAAATGAACCATCTTGTCAAACGACACAA
ATTTTGTGCTCACCGCCTGGACGACTAAACCAAAATAGGCATTCATTGTTGACCTCCACTAGCTCCAGCC
AAGCCCAAAAAGTGCTCCTTCAATATCCTCGACTCTAGATAAATCATTCCACTCAACATTCAGGCTCCTC
TGCGCACGTAAAGTGCCAAAGGCAATACCCTGCTCGGTGGAATGCCGCCGGGCTTGTCGATTTTACGCAC
ATAGGCGCATTCTTGACTTGAAGCGGAGGAGTTCTTCGTTGCGGGTTACAGTGTTTTAATAAAAGAATGG
TCAAATCAAACTGCTAGATATACCTGTCAGACACTCTAGTTGTTGACCCCTATACTCTTAATACATCAGA
CAGTACATGCATGTTGCATGATGATGTCGGTACAACTCCCACTAGACATATCCTACTCTATCATTGATAG
AGTGACCCTTCCATAGACATATCCTACTCTATCATTGATAGATTGACCCTTCCACTAGGTTCACTTTTCT
CTATCATTGATAGGGAGTGGTAAACAATTGATGGACAAAATCTATCAATGATAGAGAGTGCATGTTACCT
AGTATTGTTCTTCTCTATCATTGATAGTGACTTTGCCTAATCACTTAGCAACTCTATCATTGATAGAGTT
CTAGTATTAGCAAGGCCTTTCCTCAGATCCCGATCAATCCGACAGCCAAACCTCATCCACTCTCACTTTC
ACACTCTAACTTATACGATCACTTCTCGCCCGTTCTTTTGAACATCAAATCAACTACCTTACTTCTATCA
ATTATGGTGAGCAAGGGCGAGGAGCTGTTCACCGGGGTGGTGCCCATCCTGGTCGAGCTGGACGGCGACG
TAAACGGCCACAAGTTCAGCGTGTCCGGCGAGGGCGAGGGCGATGCCACCTACGGCAAGCTGACCCTGAA
GTTCATCTGCACCACCGGCAAGCTGCCCGTGCCCTGGCCCACCCTCGTGACCACCCTGACCTACGGCGTG
CAGTGCTTCAGCCGCTACCCCGACCACATGAAGCAGCACGACTTCTTCAAGTCCGCCATGCCCGAAGGCT
ACGTCCAGGAGCGCACCATCTTCTTCAAGGACGACGGCAACTACAAGACCCGCGCCGAGGTGAAGTTCGA
GGGCGACACCCTGGTGAACCGCATCGAGCTGAAGGGCATCGACTTCAAGGAGGACGGCAACATCCTGGGG
CACAAGCTGGAGTACAACTACAACAGCCACAACGTCTATATCATGGCCGACAAGCAGAAGAACGGCATCA
AGGTGAACTTCAAGATCCGCCACAACATCGAGGACGGCAGCGTGCAGCTCGCCGACCACTACCAGCAGAA
CACCCCCATCGGCGACGGCCCCGTGCTGCTGCCCGACAACCACTACCTGAGCACCCAGTCCGCCCTGAGC
AAAGACCCCAACGAGAAGCGCGATCACATGGTCCTGCTGGAGTTCGTGACCGCCGCCGGGATCACTCTCG
GCATGGACGAGCTGTACAAGGGTACCCGGGGATCCACTAGTTCTAGAGTCGACCTGCAGGCATGCAAGCT
TGGCACTGGCCGTCGTTTTACAACGTCGTGACTGGGAAAACCCTGGCGTTACCCAACTTAATCGCCTTGC
AGCACATCCCCCTTTCGCCAGCTGGCGTAATAGCGAAGAGGCCCGCACCGATCGCCCTTCCCAACAGTTG
CGCAGCCTGAATGGCGAATGCTAGAGCAGCTTGAGCTTGGATCAGATTGTCGTTTCCCGCCTTCAGTTTA
AACTATCAGTGTTTGACAGGATATATTGGCGGGTAAACCTAAGAGAAAAGAGCGTTTATTAGAATAATCG
GATATTTAAAAGGGCGTGAAAAGGTTTATCCGTTGGTCCATTTGTATGTCCATGCCAACCACAGGGTTCC
CCTCGGGATCAAAGTACTTTGATCCAACCCCTCCGCTGCTATAGTGCAGTCGGCTTCTGACGTTCAGTGC
AGCCGTCTTCTGAAAACGACATGTCGCACAAGTCCTAAGTTACGCGACAGGCTGCCGCCCTGCCCTTTTC
CTGGCGTTTTCTTGTCGCGTGTTTTAGTCGCATAAAGTAGAATACTTGCGACTAGAACCGGAGACATTAC
GCCATGAACAAGAGCGCCGCCGCTGGCCTGCTGGGCTATGCCCGCGTCAGCACCGACGACCAGGACTTGA
CCAACCAACGGGCCGAACTGCACGCGGCCGGCTGCACCAAGCTGTTTTCCGAGAAGATCACCGGCACCAG
GCGCGACCGCCCGGAGCTGGCCAGGATGCTTGACCACCTACGCCCTGGCGACGTTGTGACAGTGACCAGG
CTAGACCGCCTGGCCCGCAGCACCCGCGACCTACTGGACATTGCCGAGCGCATCCAGGAGGCCGGCGCGG
GCCTGCGTAGCCTGGCAGAGCCGTGGGCCGACACCACCACGCCGGCCGGCCGCATGGTGTTGACCGTGTT
CGCCGGCATTGCCGAGTTCGAGCGTTCCCTAATCATCGACCGCACCCGGAGCGGGCGCGAGGCCGCCAAG
GCCCGAGGCGTGAAGTTTGGCCCCCGCCCTACCCTCACCCCGGCACAGATCGCGCACGCCCGCGAGCTGA
TCGACCAGGAAGGCCGCACCGTGAAAGAGGCGGCTGCACTGCTTGGCGTGCATCGCTCGACCCTGTACCG
CGCACTTGAGCGCAGCGAGGAAGTGACGCCCACCGAGGCCAGGCGGCGCGGTGCCTTCCGTGAGGACGCA
TTGACCGAGGCCGACGCCCTGGCGGCCGCCGAGAATGAACGCCAAGAGGAACAAGCATGAAACCGCACCA
GGACGGCCAGGACGAACCGTTTTTCATTACCGAAGAGATCGAGGCGGAGATGATCGCGGCCGGGTACGTG
TTCGAGCCGCCCGCGCACGTCTCAACCGTGCGGCTGCATGAAATCCTGGCCGGTTTGTCTGATGCCAAGC
TGGCGGCCTGGCCGGCCAGCTTGGCCGCTGAAGAAACCGAGCGCCGCCGTCTAAAAAGGTGATGTGTATT
TGAGTAAAACAGCTTGCGTCATGCGGTCGCTGCGTATATGATGCGATGAGTAAATAAACAAATACGCAAG
GGGAACGCATGAAGGTTATCGCTGTACTTAACCAGAAAGGCGGGTCAGGCAAGACGACCATCGCAACCCA
TCTAGCCCGCGCCCTGCAACTCGCCGGGGCCGATGTTCTGTTAGTCGATTCCGATCCCCAGGGCAGTGCC
CGCGATTGGGCGGCCGTGCGGGAAGATCAACCGCTAACCGTTGTCGGCATCGACCGCCCGACGATTGACC
GCGACGTGAAGGCCATCGGCCGGCGCGACTTCGTAGTGATCGACGGAGCGCCCCAGGCGGCGGACTTGGC
TGTGTCCGCGATCAAGGCAGCCGACTTCGTGCTGATTCCGGTGCAGCCAAGCCCTTACGACATATGGGCC
ACCGCCGACCTGGTGGAGCTGGTTAAGCAGCGCATTGAGGTCACGGATGGAAGGCTACAAGCGGCCTTTG
TCGTGTCGCGGGCGATCAAAGGCACGCGCATCGGCGGTGAGGTTGCCGAGGCGCTGGCCGGGTACGAGCT
GCCCATTCTTGAGTCCCGTATCACGCAGCGCGTGAGCTACCCAGGCACTGCCGCCGCCGGCACAACCGTT
CTTGAATCAGAACCCGAGGGCGACGCTGCCCGCGAGGTCCAGGCGCTGGCCGCTGAAATTAAATCAAAAC
TCATTTGAGTTAATGAGGTAAAGAGAAAATGAGCAAAAGCACAAACACGCTAAGTGCCGGCCGTCCGAGC
GCACGCAGCAGCAAGGCTGCAACGTTGGCCAGCCTGGCAGACACGCCAGCCATGAAGCGGGTCAACTTTC
AGTTGCCGGCGGAGGATCACACCAAGCTGAAGATGTACGCGGTACGCCAAGGCAAGACCATTACCGAGCT
GCTATCTGAATACATCGCGCAGCTACCAGAGTAAATGAGCAAATGAATAAATGAGTAGATGAATTTTAGC
GGCTAAAGGAGGCGGCATGGAAAATCAAGAACAACCAGGCACCGACGCCGTGGAATGCCCCATGTGTGGA
GGAACGGGCGGTTGGCCAGGCGTAAGCGGCTGGGTTGCCTGCCGGCCCTGCAATGGCACTGGAACCCCCA
AGCCCGAGGAATCGGCGTGAGCGGTCGCAAACCATCCGGCCCGGTACAAATCGGCGCGGCGCTGGGTGAT
GACCTGGTGGAGAAGTTGAAGGCCGCGCAGGCCGCCCAGCGGCAACGCATCGAGGCAGAAGCACGCCCCG
GTGAATCGTGGCAAGCGGCCGCTGATCGAATCCGCAAAGAATCCCGGCAACCGCCGGCAGCCGGTGCGCC
GTCGATTAGGAAGCCGCCCAAGGGCGACGAGCAACCAGATTTTTTCGTTCCGATGCTCTATGACGTGGGC
ACCCGCGATAGTCGCAGCATCATGGACGTGGCCGTTTTCCGTCTGTCGAAGCGTGACCGACGAGCTGGCG
AGGTGATCCGCTACGAGCTTCCAGACGGGCACGTAGAGGTTTCCGCAGGGCCGGCCGGCATGGCCAGTGT
GTGGGATTACGACCTGGTACTGATGGCGGTTTCCCATCTAACCGAATCCATGAACCGATACCGGGAAGGG
AAGGGAGACAAGCCCGGCCGCGTGTTCCGTCCACACGTTGCGGACGTACTCAAGTTCTGCCGGCGAGCCG
ATGGCGGAAAGCAGAAAGACGACCTGGTAGAAACCTGCATTCGGTTAAACACCACGCACGTTGCCATGCA
GCGTACGAAGAAGGCCAAGAACGGCCGCCTGGTGACGGTATCCGAGGGTGAAGCCTTGATTAGCCGCTAC
AAGATCGTAAAGAGCGAAACCGGGCGGCCGGAGTACATCGAGATCGAGCTAGCTGATTGGATGTACCGCG
AGATCACAGAAGGCAAGAACCCGGACGTGCTGACGGTTCACCCCGATTACTTTTTGATCGATCCCGGCAT
CGGCCGTTTTCTCTACCGCCTGGCACGCCGCGCCGCAGGCAAGGCAGAAGCCAGATGGTTGTTCAAGACG
ATCTACGAACGCAGTGGCAGCGCCGGAGAGTTCAAGAAGTTCTGTTTCACCGTGCGCAAGCTGATCGGGT
CAAATGACCTGCCGGAGTACGATTTGAAGGAGGAGGCGGGGCAGGCTGGCCCGATCCTAGTCATGCGCTA
CCGCAACCTGATCGAGGGCGAAGCATCCGCCGGTTCCTAATGTACGGAGCAGATGCTAGGGCAAATTGCC
CTAGCAGGGGAAAAAGGTCGAAAAGGTCTCTTTCCTGTGGATAGCACGTACATTGGGAACCCAAAGCCGT
ACATTGGGAACCGGAACCCGTACATTGGGAACCCAAAGCCGTACATTGGGAACCGGTCACACATGTAAGT
GACTGATATAAAAGAGAAAAAAGGCGATTTTTCCGCCTAAAACTCTTTAAAACTTATTAAAACTCTTAAA
ACCCGCCTGGCCTGTGCATAACTGTCTGGCCAGCGCACAGCCGAAGAGCTGCAAAAAGCGCCTACCCTTC
GGTCGCTGCGCTCCCTACGCCCCGCCGCTTCGCGTCGGCCTATCGCGGCCGCTGGCCGCTCAAAAATGGC
TGGCCTACGGCCAGGCAATCTACCAGGGCGCGGACAAGCCGCGCCGTCGCCACTCGACCGCCGGCGCCCA
CATCAAGGCACCCTGCCTCGCGCGTTTCGGTGATGACGGTGAAAACCTCTGACACATGCAGCTCCCGGAG
ACGGTCACAGCTTGTCTGTAAGCGGATGCCGGGAGCAGACAAGCCCGTCAGGGCGCGTCAGCGGGTGTTG
GCGGGTGTCGGGGCGCAGCCATGACCCAGTCACGTAGCGATAGCGGAGTGTATACTGGCTTAACTATGCG
GCATCAGAGCAGATTGTACTGAGAGTGCACCATATGCGGTGTGAAATACCGCACAGATGCGTAAGGAGAA
AATACCGCATCAGGCGCTCTTCCGCTTCCTCGCTCACTGACTCGCTGCGCTCGGTCGTTCGGCTGCGGCG
AGCGGTATCAGCTCACTCAAAGGCGGTAATACGGTTATCCACAGAATCAGGGGATAACGCAGGAAAGAAC
ATGTGAGCAAAAGGCCAGCAAAAGGCCAGGAACCGTAAAAAGGCCGCGTTGCTGGCGTTTTTCCATAGGC
TCCGCCCCCCTGACGAGCATCACAAAAATCGACGCTCAAGTCAGAGGTGGCGAAACCCGACAGGACTATA
AAGATACCAGGCGTTTCCCCCTGGAAGCTCCCTCGTGCGCTCTCCTGTTCCGACCCTGCCGCTTACCGGA
TACCTGTCCGCCTTTCTCCCTTCGGGAAGCGTGGCGCTTTCTCATAGCTCACGCTGTAGGTATCTCAGTT
CGGTGTAGGTCGTTCGCTCCAAGCTGGGCTGTGTGCACGAACCCCCCGTTCAGCCCGACCGCTGCGCCTT
ATCCGGTAACTATCGTCTTGAGTCCAACCCGGTAAGACACGACTTATCGCCACTGGCAGCAGCCACTGGT
AACAGGATTAGCAGAGCGAGGTATGTAGGCGGTGCTACAGAGTTCTTGAAGTGGTGGCCTAACTACGGCT
ACACTAGAAGGACAGTATTTGGTATCTGCGCTCTGCTGAAGCCAGTTACCTTCGGAAAAAGAGTTGGTAG
CTCTTGATCCGGCAAACAAACCACCGCTGGTAGCGGTGGTTTTTTTGTTTGCAAGCAGCAGATTACGCGC
AGAAAAAAAGGATCTCAAGAAGATCCTTTGATCTTTTCTACGGGGTCTGACGCTCAGTGGAACGAAAACT
CACGTTAAGGGATTTTGGTCATGCATTCTAGGTACTAAAACAATTCATCCAGTAAAATATAATATTTTAT
TTTCTCCCAATCAGGCTTGATCCCCAGTAAGTCAAAAAATAGCTCGACATACTGTTCTTCCCCGATATCC
TCCCTGATCGACCGGACGCAGAAGGCAATGTCATACCACTTGTCCGCCCTGCCGCTTCTCCCAAGATCAA
TAAAGCCACTTACTTTGCCATCTTTCACAAAGATGTTGCTGTCTCCCAGGTCGCCGTGGGAAAAGACAAG
TTCCTCTTCGGGCTTTTCCGTCTTTAAAAAATCATACAGCTCGCGCGGATCTTTAAATGGAGTGTCTTCT
TCCCAGTTTTCGCAATCCACATCGGCCAGATCGTTATTCAGTAAGTAATCCAATTCGGCTAAGCGGCTGT
CTAAGCTATTCGTATAGGGACAATCCGATATGTCGATGGAGTGAAAGAGCCTGATGCACTCCGCATACAG
CTCGATAATCTTTTCAGGGCTTTGTTCATCTTCATACTCTTCCGAGCAAAGGACGCCATCGGCCTCACTC
ATGAGCAGATTGCTCCAGCCATCATGCCGTTCAAAGTGCAGGACCTTTGGAACAGGCAGCTTTCCTTCCA
GCCATAGCATCATGTCCTTTTCCCGTTCCACATCATAGGTGGTCCCTTTATACCGGCTGTCCGTCATTTT
TAAATATAGGTTTTCATTTTCTCCCACCAGCTTATATACCTTAGCAGGAGACATTCCTTCCGTATCTTTT
ACGCAGCGGTATTTTTCGATCAGTTTTTTCAATTCCGGTGATATTCTCATTTTAGCCATTTATTATTTCC
TTCCTCTTTTCTATAGTATTTAAAGATACCCCAAGAAGCTAATTATAACAAGACGAACTCCAATTCACTG
TTCCTTGCATTCTAAAACCTTAAATACCAGAAAACAGCTTTTTCAAAGTTGTTTTCAAAGTTGGCGTATA
ACATAGTATCGACGGAGCCGATTTTGAAACCGCGGTGATCACAGGCAGCAACGCTCTGTCATCGTTACAA
TCAACATGCTACCCTCCGCGAGATCATCCGTGTTTCAAACCCGGCAGCTTAGTTGCCGTTCTTCCGAATA
GCATCGGTAACATGAGCAAAGTCTGCCGCCTTACAACGGCTCTCCCGCTGACGCCGTCCCGGACTGATGG
GCTGCCTGTATCGAGTGGTGATTTTGTGCCGAGCTGCCGGTCGGGGAGCTGTTGGCTGGCTGGTGGCAGG
ATATATTGTGGTGTAAACAAATTGACGCTTAGACAACTTAATAACACATTGCGGACGTTTTTAATGTACT
GAATTAACGCCGAATTATGTCGGGGGATCTGGATTTTAGTACTGGATTTTGGTTTTAGGAATTAGAAATT
TTATTGATAGAAGTATTTTACAAATACAAATACATACTAAGGGTTTCTTATATGCTCAACACATGAGCGA
AACCCTATAGGAACCCTAATTCCCTTATCTGGGAACTACTCACACATTATTATGGAGAAA
