>Addgene plasmid #118993 | pFGL1252_TetGFP(Hyg) | depositor partial sequence | sequence record 225405 | Tet-OFF cassette + eGFP (without stop codon)
GAATTCATGGCCCGCCTGGATAAGTCAAAGGTCATCAACTCTGCCTTGGAGCTGCTGAACGAGGTCGGCA
TCGAGGGTCTCACAACGAGGAAGCTGGCCCAGAAGCTGGGTGTCGAGCAGCCAACCCTCTACTGGCACGT
CAAGAACAAGCGCGCCCTCCTGGACGCCCTCGCCATCGAGATGCTGGACCGCCACCACACCCACTTCTGC
CCCCTGGAGGGCGAGAGCTGGCAGGACTTCCTGCGCAACAACGCCAAGAGCTTCAGGTGCGCCCTCCTGA
GCCACAGGGACGGCGCCAAGGTCCACCTCGGCACCCGCCCCACCGAGAAGCAGTACGAGACCCTGGAGAA
CCAGCTCGCCTTCCTGTGCCAGCAGGGCTTCAGCCTGGAGAACGCCCTCTACGCCCTGAGCGCCGTCGGT
CACTTCACCCTGGGTTGCGTCCTGGAGGACCAGGAGCACCAGGTCGCCAAGGAAGAGCGCGAGACCCCGA
CCACCGACAGCATGCCCCCGCTCCTGCGCCAGGCCATCGAGCTGTTCGACCACCAGGGTGCCGAGCCCGC
CTTCCTGTTCGGCCTTGAGCTTATCATCTGCGGCCTGGAGAAGCAGCTGAAGTGCGAGAGCGGCTCGCCC
AAGAAGAAGCGCAAGGTCGAGGGCAGCGTCAGCATGCAGCCAAGCCTCAGGAGCGAGTACGAGTACCCGG
TCTTCAGCCACGTCCAGGCCGGCATGTTCAGCCCCGAGCTGCGCACCTTCACCAAGGGTGACGCCGAGCG
CTGGGTCAGCGGCTCGCCGGCCGACGCCCTGGATGATTTCGACCTGGATATGCTCCCTGCCGACGCCCTG
GACGACTTCGACCTGGATATGCTGTGAGGCGCGGCCGGCCGCCCGGCGATCGTTCAAACATTTGGCAATA
AAGTTTCTTAAGATTGAATCCTGTTGCCGGTCTTGCGATGATTATCATATAATTTCTGTTGAATTACGTT
AAGCATGTAATAATTAACATGTAATGCATGACGTTATTTATGAGATGGGTTTTTATGATTAGAGTCCCGC
AATTATACATTTAATACGCGATAGAAAACAAAATATAGCGCGCAAACTAGGATAAATTATCGCGCGCGGT
GTCATCTATGTTACTAGATCCGATGATAAGCTGTCAAACATGAGAATTGCGGCCGCGTCGACAAGAAGGA
TTACCTCTAAACAAGTGTACCTGTGCATTCTGGGTAAACGACTCATAGGAGAGTTGTAAAAAAGTTTCGG
CCGGCGTATTGGGTGTTACGGAGCATTCACTAGGCAACCATGCATGGTTACTATTGTATACCCATCTTAG
TAGGAATGATTTTCGAGGTTTATACCTACGATGAATGTGTGTCCTGTAGGCTTGAGAGTTCAAGGAAGAA
ACAGTGCAATTATCTTTGCGAACCCAGGGGCTGGTGACGGAATTTTCATAGTCAAGCTATCAGAGTAAAG
AAGAGGAGCATGTCAAAGTACAATTAGAGACAAATATATAGTCGCGTGGAGCCAAGAGCGGATTCCTCAG
TCTCGTAGGTCTCTTGACGACCGTTGATCTGCTTGATCTCGTCTCCCGAAAATGAAAATAGACTCTGCTA
AGCTATTCTTCTGCTTCGCCGGAGCCTGAAGGGCGTACTAGGGTTGCGAGGTCCAATGCATTAATGCATT
GCAGATGAGCTGTATCTGGAAGAGGTAAACCCGAAACGCATTTTATTCTTGTTGACATGGAGCTATTAAA
TCACTAGAATTACTCGACTGGTTCCGGTCGGCATCTACTCTATTTCTTTGCCCTCGGACGAGTGCTGGGG
CGTCGGTTTCCACTATCGGCGAGTACTTCTACACAGCCATCGGTCCAGACGGCCGCGCTTCTGCGGGCGA
TTTGTGTACGCCCGACAGTCCCGGCTCCGGATCGGACGATTGCGTCGCATCGACCCTGCGCCCAAGCTGC
ATCATCGAAATTGCCGTCAACCAAGCTCTGATAGAGTTGGTCAAGACCAATGCGGAGCATATACGCCCGG
AGTCGTGGCGATCCTGCAAGCTCCGGATGCCTCCGCTCGAAGTAGCGCGTCTGCTGCTCCATACAAGCCA
ACCACGGCCTCCAGAAGAAGATGTTGGCGACCTCGTATTGGGAATCCCCGAACATCGCCTCGCTCCAGTC
AATGACCGCTGTTATGCGGCCATTGTCCGTCAGGACATTGTTGGAGCCGAAATCCGCGTGCACGAGGTGC
CGGACTTCGGGGCAGTCCTCGGCCCAAAGCATCAGCTCATCGAGAGCCTGCGCGACGGACGCACTGACGG
TGTCGTCCATCACAGTTTGCCAGTGATACACATGGGGATCAGCAATCGCGCATATGAAATCACGCCATGT
AGTGTATTGACCGATTCCTTGCGGTCCGAATGGGCCGAACCCGCTCGTCTGGCTAAGATCGGCCGCAGCG
ATCGCATCCATAGCCTCCGCGACCGGTTGTAGAACAGCGGGCAGTTCGGTTTCAGGCAGGTCTTGCAACG
TGACACCCTGTGAACGGCGGGAGATGCAATAGGTCAGGCTCTCGCTAAACTCCCCAATGTCAAGCACTTC
CGGAATCGGGAGCGCGGCCGATGCAAAGTGCCGATAAACATAACGATCTTTGTAGAAACCATCGGCGCAG
CTATTTACCCGCAGGACATATCCACGCCCTCCTACATCGAAGCTGAAAGCACGAGATTCTTCGCCCTCCG
AGAGCTGCATCAGGTCGGAGACGCTGTCGAACTTTTCGATCAGAAACTTCTCGACAGACGTCGCGGTGAG
TTCAGGCTTTTTCATTTGGATGCTTGGGTAGAATAGGTAAGTCAGATTGAATCTGAAATAAAGGGAGGAA
GGGCGAACTTAAGAAGGTATGACCGGGTCGTCCACTTACCTTGCTTGACAAACGCACCAAGTTATCGTGC
ACCAAGCAGCAGATGATAATAATGTCCTCGTTCCTGTCTGCTAATAAGAGTCACACTTCGAGCGCCGCCG
CTACTGCTACAAGTGGGGCTGATCTGACCAGTTGCCTAAATGAACCATCTTGTCAAACGACACAAATTTT
GTGCTCACCGCCTGGACGACTAAACCAAAATAGGCATTCATTGTTGACCTCCACTAGCTCCAGCCAAGCC
CAAAAAGTGCTCCTTCAATATCCTCGACTCTAGATAAATCATTCCACTCAACATTCAGGCTCCTCTGCGC
ACGTAAAGTGCCAAAGGCAATACCCTGCTCGGTGGAATGCCGCCGGGCTTGTCGATTTTACGCACATAGG
CGCATTCTTGACTTGAAGCGGAGGAGTTCTTCGTTGCGGGTTACAGTGTTTTAATAAAAGAATGGTCAAA
TCAAACTGCTAGATATACCTGTCAGACACTCTAGTTGTTGACCCCTATACTCTTAATACATCAGACAGTA
CATGCATGTTGCATGATGATGTCGGTACAACTCCCACTAGACATATCCTACTCTATCATTGATAGAGTGA
CCCTTCCATAGACATATCCTACTCTATCATTGATAGATTGACCCTTCCACTAGGTTCACTTTTCTCTATC
ATTGATAGGGAGTGGTAAACAATTGATGGACAAAATCTATCAATGATAGAGAGTGCATGTTACCTAGTAT
TGTTCTTCTCTATCATTGATAGTGACTTTGCCTAATCACTTAGCAACTCTATCATTGATAGAGTTCTAGT
ATTAGCAAGGCCTTTCCTCAGATCCCGATCAATCCGACAGCCAAACCTCATCCACTCTCACTTTCACACT
CTAACTTATACGATCACTTCTCGCCCGTTCTTTTGAACATCAAATCAACTACCTTACTTCTATCAATTAT
GGTGAGCAAGGGCGAGGAGCTGTTCACCGGGGTGGTGCCCATCCTGGTCGAGCTGGACGGCGACGTAAAC
GGCCACAAGTTCAGCGTGTCCGGCGAGGGCGAGGGCGATGCCACCTACGGCAAGCTGACCCTGAAGTTCA
TCTGCACCACCGGCAAGCTGCCCGTGCCCTGGCCCACCCTCGTGACCACCCTGACCTACGGCGTGCAGTG
CTTCAGCCGCTACCCCGACCACATGAAGCAGCACGACTTCTTCAAGTCCGCCATGCCCGAAGGCTACGTC
CAGGAGCGCACCATCTTCTTCAAGGACGACGGCAACTACAAGACCCGCGCCGAGGTGAAGTTCGAGGGCG
ACACCCTGGTGAACCGCATCGAGCTGAAGGGCATCGACTTCAAGGAGGACGGCAACATCCTGGGGCACAA
GCTGGAGTACAACTACAACAGCCACAACGTCTATATCATGGCCGACAAGCAGAAGAACGGCATCAAGGTG
AACTTCAAGATCCGCCACAACATCGAGGACGGCAGCGTGCAGCTCGCCGACCACTACCAGCAGAACACCC
CCATCGGCGACGGCCCCGTGCTGCTGCCCGACAACCACTACCTGAGCACCCAGTCCGCCCTGAGCAAAGA
CCCCAACGAGAAGCGCGATCACATGGTCCTGCTGGAGTTCGTGACCGCCGCCGGGATCACTCTCGGCATG
GACGAGCTGTACAAGGGTACC
